>Addgene plasmid #104095 | pSF4 TetCMV intron Renilla-STOP 24xPP7 1xfirefly-siRNA xrRNA12 24xMS2 SV40 CTE polyA | addgene full sequence | sequence record 201866 | Addgene Assembled Sequence
GCGTAATCATGGTCATAGCTGTTTCCTGTGTGAAATTGTTATCCGCTCACAATTCCACACAACATACGAG
CCGGAAGCATAAAGTGTAAAGCCTGGGGTGCCTAATGAGTGAGCTAACTCACATTAATTGCGTTGCGCTC
ACTGCCCGCTTTCCAGTCGGGAAACCTGTCGTGCCAGCTGCATTAATGAATCGGCCAACGCGCGGGGAGA
GGCGGTTTGCGTATTGGGCGCTCTTCCGCTTCCTCGCTCACTGACTCGCTGCGCTCGGTCGTTCGGCTGC
GGCGAGCGGTATCAGCTCACTCAAAGGCGGTAATACGGTTATCCACAGAATCAGGGGATAACGCAGGAAA
GAACATGTGAGCAAAAGGCCAGCAAAAGGCCAGGAACCGTAAAAAGGCCGCGTTGCTGGCGTTTTTCCAT
AGGCTCCGCCCCCCTGACGAGCATCACAAAAATCGACGCTCAAGTCAGAGGTGGCGAAACCCGACAGGAC
TATAAAGATACCAGGCGTTTCCCCCTGGAAGCTCCCTCGTGCGCTCTCCTGTTCCGACCCTGCCGCTTAC
CGGATACCTGTCCGCCTTTCTCCCTTCGGGAAGCGTGGCGCTTTCTCATAGCTCACGCTGTAGGTATCTC
AGTTCGGTGTAGGTCGTTCGCTCCAAGCTGGGCTGTGTGCACGAACCCCCCGTTCAGCCCGACCGCTGCG
CCTTATCCGGTAACTATCGTCTTGAGTCCAACCCGGTAAGACACGACTTATCGCCACTGGCAGCAGCCAC
TGGTAACAGGATTAGCAGAGCGAGGTATGTAGGCGGTGCTACAGAGTTCTTGAAGTGGTGGCCTAACTAC
GGCTACACTAGAAGAACAGTATTTGGTATCTGCGCTCTGCTGAAGCCAGTTACCTTCGGAAAAAGAGTTG
GTAGCTCTTGATCCGGCAAACAAACCACCGCTGGTAGCGGTGGTTTTTTTGTTTGCAAGCAGCAGATTAC
GCGCAGAAAAAAAGGATCTCAAGAAGATCCTTTGATCTTTTCTACGGGGTCTGACGCTCAGTGGAACGAA
AACTCACGTTAAGGGATTTTGGTCATGAGATTATCAAAAAGGATCTTCACCTAGATCCTTTTAAATTAAA
AATGAAGTTTTAAATCAATCTAAAGTATATATGAGTAAACTTGGTCTGACAGTTACCAATGCTTAATCAG
TGAGGCACCTATCTCAGCGATCTGTCTATTTCGTTCATCCATAGTTGCCTGACTCCCCGTCGTGTAGATA
ACTACGATACGGGAGGGCTTACCATCTGGCCCCAGTGCTGCAATGATACCGCGAGACCCACGCTCACCGG
CTCCAGATTTATCAGCAATAAACCAGCCAGCCGGAAGGGCCGAGCGCAGAAGTGGTCCTGCAACTTTATC
CGCCTCCATCCAGTCTATTAATTGTTGCCGGGAAGCTAGAGTAAGTAGTTCGCCAGTTAATAGTTTGCGC
AACGTTGTTGCCATTGCTACAGGCATCGTGGTGTCACGCTCGTCGTTTGGTATGGCTTCATTCAGCTCCG
GTTCCCAACGATCAAGGCGAGTTACATGATCCCCCATGTTGTGCAAAAAAGCGGTTAGCTCCTTCGGTCC
TCCGATCGTTGTCAGAAGTAAGTTGGCCGCAGTGTTATCACTCATGGTTATGGCAGCACTGCATAATTCT
CTTACTGTCATGCCATCCGTAAGATGCTTTTCTGTGACTGGTGAGTACTCAACCAAGTCATTCTGAGAAT
AGTGTATGCGGCGACCGAGTTGCTCTTGCCCGGCGTCAATACGGGATAATACCGCGCCACATAGCAGAAC
TTTAAAAGTGCTCATCATTGGAAAACGTTCTTCGGGGCGAAAACTCTCAAGGATCTTACCGCTGTTGAGA
TCCAGTTCGATGTAACCCACTCGTGCACCCAACTGATCTTCAGCATCTTTTACTTTCACCAGCGTTTCTG
GGTGAGCAAAAACAGGAAGGCAAAATGCCGCAAAAAAGGGAATAAGGGCGACACGGAAATGTTGAATACT
CATACTCTTCCTTTTTCAATATTATTGAAGCATTTATCAGGGTTATTGTCTCATGAGCGGATACATATTT
GAATGTATTTAGAAAAATAAACAAATAGGGGTTCCGCGCACATTTCCCCGAAAAGTGCCACCTGACGTCT
AAGAAACCATTATTATCATGACATTAACCTATAAAAATAGGCGTATCACGAGGCCCTTTCGTCTCGCGCG
TTTCGGTGATGACGGTGAAAACCTCTGACACATGCAGCTCCCGGAGACGGTCACAGCTTGTCTGTAAGCG
GATGCCGGGAGCAGACAAGCCCGTCAGGGCGCGTCAGCGGGTGTTGGCGGGTGTCGGGGCTGGCTTAACT
ATGCGGCATCAGAGCAGATTGTACTGAGAGTGCACCATATGCGGTGTGAAATACCGCACAGATGCGTAAG
GAGAAAATACCGCATCAGGCGCCATTCGCCATTCAGGCTGCGCAACTGTTGGGAAGGGCGATCGGTGCGG
GCCTCTTCGCTATTACGCCAGCTGGCGAAAGGGGGATGTGCTGCAAGGCGATTAAGTTGGGTAACGCCAG
GGTTTTCCCAGTCACGACGTTGTAAAACGACGGCCAGTGAATTAATTCCAAGCTAAGTGAAAGACTCTGT
CTCAAAAACCAACCTGACACCTGAGCCGGAGCGTTGCCTCTCACTACCATAAATATATATACACAACACA
CACACACACACACACACACACACACACACACACACACACACAATCATACACATAAACACAATCACACACA
CACACATGCACAATCACACACACACAATCACACACAAACATACATACACACAATCACACACAACCATACA
CACATATACACAATCACACACACAAACACAATCACACACACACACATCAATCAATCAATCAATCAATATA
CCAAAAATGATAGCTCATACCTGTAATCTTAGATGTGGGAAGGCTAAAACAGCAGGCTACCCATGACTTC
AAGGTCACCCTGGGTTACAGAGTAGCTAATAGTCTAGCTTGAACTATAGTGTAGGATCTTTAAAAAAAAA
TTAACCAACCAACCAACAAACAAACAAACAAACAACAACAACAACAAATGGAAGACAGAGGACAAAAAAA
AATAAAAGAAAAAGTAGAAAGCCAATGGAGATACTATCTTAAAATTAGAAATATTTATGACACATTCTGA
ATACTCCATGTTTATTTCAAGGAAGCCAATGTAACTTTAAGTACTATGGCCATTTAATGTAAATACTTAA
GAAAAAAAACCAAATTAATTTTGATACATGCTGCATGTGAAAGACCCCCGCTGACGGGTAGTCAATCACT
CAGAGGAGACCCTCTCAAGGAACAGCGAGACCACAAGTCGGATGCAACTGCAAGAGGGTTTATTGGATAC
ACGGGTACCCGGGCGACTCAGTCAATCGGAGGACTGGCGCCCCGAGTGAGGGGTTGTGGGCTCGAGCTCG
GGGAGCAGAAGCGCGCGAACAGAAGTCGAGCTAGCTTGCCAAACCTACAGGTGGGGTCTTTCATTCCCCC
CTTTTTCTGGAGACTAAATAAAATCTTTTATTTTATCTATGGCTCGTACTCTATAGGCTTCAGCTGGTGA
TATTGTTGAGTCAAAACTAGAGCCTGGACCACTGATATCCTGTCTTTAACAAATTGGACTAATCCGGATC
TGAAGTTCCTATACTTTCTAGAGAATAGGAACTTCGGAATAGGAACTTCGCGGCCAGATCTTTTGCGGCC
GCTTTGGGCCGGCCGAATTCTTTACTCCCTATCAGTGATAGAGAACGTATGAAGAGTTTACTCCCTATCA
GTGATAGAGAACGTATGCAGACTTTACTCCCTATCAGTGATAGAGAACGTATAAGGAGTTTACTCCCTAT
CAGTGATAGAGAACGTATGACCAGTTTACTCCCTATCAGTGATAGAGAACGTATCTACAGTTTACTCCCT
ATCAGTGATAGAGAACGTATATCCAGTTTACTCCCTATCAGTGATAGAGAACGTATAAGCTTTAGGCGTG
TACGGTGGGCGCCTATAAAAGCAGAGCTCGTTTAGTGAACCGTCAGATCGCCTGGAGCAATTCCACAACA
CTTTTGTCTTATACCAACTTTCCGTACCACTTCCTACCCTCGTAAAACCGGTCAGGTAAGTATCAAGGTT
ACAAGACAGGTTTAAGGAGACCAATAGAAACTGGGCTTGTCGAGACAGAGAAGACTCTTGCGTTTCTGAT
AGGCACCTATTGGTCTTACTGACATCCACTTTGCCTTTCTCTCCACAGGTGTCCACTCCCAGTTCAATTA
CAGCTCTTAAGGCTAGAGTACTTAATACGACTCACTATAGGCTAGCCACCATGGCTTCCAAGGTGTACGA
CCCCGAGCAACGCAAACGCATGATCACTGGGCCTCAGTGGTGGGCTCGCTGCAAGCAAATGAACGTGCTG
GACTCCTTCATCAACTACTATGATTCCGAGAAGCACGCCGAGAACGCCGTGATTTTTCTGCATGGTAACG
CTGCCTCCAGCTACCTGTGGAGGCACGTCGTGCCTCACATCGAGCCCGTGGCTAGATGCATCATCCCTGA
TCTGATCGGAATGGGTAAGTCCGGCAAGAGCGGGAATGGCTCATATCGCCTCCTGGATCACTACAAGTAC
CTCACCGCTTGGTTCGAGCTGCTGAACCTTCCAAAGAAAATCATCTTTGTGGGCCACGACTGGGGGGCTT
GTCTGGCCTTTCACTACTCCTACGAGCACCAAGACAAGATCAAGGCCATCGTCCATGCTGAGAGTGTCGT
GGACGTGATCGAGTCCTGGGACGAGTGGCCTGACATCGAGGAGGATATCGCCCTGATCAAGAGCGAAGAG
GGCGAGAAAATGGTGCTTGAGAATAACTTCTTCGTCGAGACCATGCTCCCAAGCAAGATCATGCGGAAAC
TGGAGCCTGAGGAGTTCGCTGCCTACCTGGAGCCATTCAAGGAGAAGGGCGAGGTTAGACGGCCTACCCT
CTCCTGGCCTCGCGAGATCCCTCTCGTTAAGGGAGGCAAGCCCGACGTCGTCCAGATTGTCCGCAACTAC
AACGCCTACCTTCGGGCCAGCGACGATCTGCCTAAGATGTTCATCGAGTCCGACCCTGGGTTCTTTTCCA
ACGCTATTGTCGAGGGAGCTAAGAAGTTCCCTAACACCGAGTTCGTGAAGGTGAAGGGCCTCCACTTCAG
CCAGGAGGACGCTCCAGATGAAATGGGTAAGTACATCAAGAGCTTCGTGGAGCGCGTGCTGAAGAACGAG
CAGTAAGTCGACAGATCCTACCTGCAAAGCACCAGAGGATATGGCCTCGGTGCCTCAGCATCTTCAGATG
TGCTGTCACTGTCCAATCTTCAAGCCAGCAGAGCATATGGGCTCGCTGGCTCCACTGTCATTACAGTGGA
CCTGATCTTCTCCAATCAAAGGAGCAGAGGATATGGCCTCGCTCCCTCCGACTACATCAGGCTGGAAGTG
ACATCCATCATTCATCCCAGCAGAGCATATGGGCTCGCTGGGACCACAGCATGCCTCGAAGTGCTGAGAG
ACTATCATCAAACCGACAGAGGATATGGCCTCGTCGGCTCCTACTCCCTCCTGGTGGAATACTTCTCCAC
TCTTCAACCCAGCAGAGCATATGGGCTCGCTGGGTCCATCAGAGATACAAGATCTCTCGACAGATCCTAC
CTGCAAAGCACCAGAGGATATGGCCTCGGTGCCTCAGCATCTTCAGATGTGCTGTCACTGTCCAATCTTC
AAGCCAGCAGAGCATATGGGCTCGCTGGCTCCACTGTCATTACAGTGGACCTGATCTTCTCCAATCAAAG
GAGCAGAGGATATGGCCTCGCTCCCTCCGACTACATCAGGCTGGAAGTGACATCCATCATTCATCCCAGC
AGAGCATATGGGCTCGCTGGGACCACAGCATGCCTCGAAGTGCTGAGAGACTATCATCAAACCGACAGAG
GATATGGCCTCGTCGGCTCCTACTCCCTCCTGGTGGAATACTTCTCCACTCTTCAACCCAGCAGAGCATA
TGGGCTCGCTGGGTCCATCAGAGATACAAGATCTCTCGACAGATCCTACCTGCAAAGCACCAGAGGATAT
GGCCTCGGTGCCTCAGCATCTTCAGATGTGCTGTCACTGTCCAATCTTCAAGCCAGCAGAGCATATGGGC
TCGCTGGCTCCACTGTCATTACAGTGGACCTGATCTTCTCCAATCAAAGGAGCAGAGGATATGGCCTCGC
TCCCTCCGACTACATCAGGCTGGAAGTGACATCCATCATTCATCCCAGCAGAGCATATGGGCTCGCTGGG
ACCACAGCATGCCTCGAAGTGCTGAGAGACTATCATCAAACCGACAGAGGATATGGCCTCGTCGGCTCCT
ACTCCCTCCTGGTGGAATACTTCTCCACTCTTCAACCCAGCAGAGCATATGGGCTCGCTGGGTCCATCAG
AGATACAAGATCTCTCGACAGATCCTACCTGCAAAGCACCAGAGGATATGGCCTCGGTGCCTCAGCATCT
TCAGATGTGCTGTCACTGTCCAATCTTCAAGCCAGCAGAGCATATGGGCTCGCTGGCTCCACTGTCATTA
CAGTGGACCTGATCTTCTCCAATCAAAGGAGCAGAGGATATGGCCTCGCTCCCTCCGACTACATCAGGCT
GGAAGTGACATCCATCATTCATCCCAGCAGAGCATATGGGCTCGCTGGGACCACAGCATGCCTCGAAGTG
CTGAGAGACTATCATCAAACCGACAGAGGATATGGCCTCGTCGGCTCCTACTCCCTCCTGGTGGAATACT
TCTCCACTCTTCAACCCAGCAGAGCATATGGGCTCGCTGGGTCCATCAGAGATACAAGATCTCTCGAGCC
GCGGTGCGTAAGTCTGTTAACAGAATGCTGCATACGCTGAGTACTTCGAAATGTCATCCTCTGTCTGACA
CTGAACGTAATCCAGACGCGTAAGTCAGGCCGGAAAATTCCCGCCACCGGAAGTTGAGTAGACGGTGCTG
CCTGCGACTCAACCCCAGGAGGACTGGGTGAACAAAGCTGCGAAGTGATCCATGTAAGCCCTCAGAACCG
TCTCGGAAAGAGGACCCCACATGTTGTAGCTTCAAGGCCCAATGTCAGACCACGCCATGGCGTGCCACTC
TGCGGAGAGTGCAGTCTGCGACAGTGCCCCAGGAGGACTGGGTGAGGATCCTACCTACAAACGGCACGAG
CATCAGCCGTGCCGCCCAGCATCTTCATCACTGTCCAATCTTCAAGCGTGCACGATCACGGCACGCTCCA
CTGTCATTACAGTCTTATCCAATCAAACTCCAGCAGCATCAGCGCTGGAGCTCCGACTACATCAGGACAT
CCATCATTCAACGCTCGACGATCACGCGAGCGTCCACAGCATGCCTCAGACACTATCATCAAACGGCTGC
ACGATCACGGCAGCCGCTCCTACTGCCTCTACGTTATCGACTCTTCTGCGACGAGCATCAGCCGTCGCAA
CATCGGACATACCAGATCCTACCTACAAACGGCACGAGCATCAGCCGTGCCGCCCAGCATCTTCATCACT
GTCCAATCTTCAAGCGTGCACGATCACGGCACGCTCCACTGTCATTACAGTCTTATCCAATCAAACTCCA
GCAGCATCAGCGCTGGAGCTCCGACTACATCAGGACATCCATCATTCAACGCTCGACGATCACGCGAGCG
TCCACAGCATGCCTCAGACACTATCATCAAACGGCTGCACGATCACGGCAGCCGCTCCTACTGCCTCTAC
GTTATCGACTCTTCTGCGACGAGCATCAGCCGTCGCAACATCGGACATACCAGATCCTACCTACAAACGG
CACGAGCATCAGCCGTGCCGCCCAGCATCTTCATCACTGTCCAATCTTCAAGCGTGCACGATCACGGCAC
GCTCCACTGTCATTACAGTCTTATCCAATCAAACTCCAGCAGCATCAGCGCTGGAGCTCCGACTACATCA
GGACATCCATCATTCAACGCTCGACGATCACGCGAGCGTCCACAGCATGCCTCAGACACTATCATCAAAC
GGCTGCACGATCACGGCAGCCGCTCCTACTGCCTCTACGTTATCGACTCTTCTGCGACGAGCATCAGCCG
TCGCAACATCGGACATACCAGATCCTACCTACAAACGGCACGAGCATCAGCCGTGCCGCCCAGCATCTTC
ATCACTGTCCAATCTTCAAGCGTGCACGATCACGGCACGCTCCACTGTCATTACAGTCTTATCCAATCAA
ACTCCAGCAGCATCAGCGCTGGAGCTCCGACTACATCAGGACATCCATCATTCAACGCTCGACGATCACG
CGAGCGTCCACAGCATGCCTCAGACACTATCATCAAACGGCTGCACGATCACGGCAGCCGCTCCTACTGC
CTCTACGTTATCGACTCTTCTGCGACGAGCATCAGCCGTCGCAACATCGGACATACCAGATCTTCAATCG
ATTTCGCGCGGGATCCAGACCACCTCCCCTGCGAGCTAAGCTGGACAGCCAATGACGGGTAAGAGAGTGA
CATTTTTCACTAACCTAAGACAGGAGGGCCGTCAGAGCTACTGCCTAATCCAAAGACGGGTAAAAGTGAT
AAAAATGTATCACTCCAACCTAAGACAGGCGCAGCTTCCGAGGGATTTGAGATCCAGACATGATAAGATA
CATTGATGAGTTTGGACAAACCAAAACTAGAATGCAGTGAAAAAAATGCCTTATTTGTGAAATTTGTGAT
GCTATTGCCTTATTTGTAACCATTATAAGCTGCAATAAACAAGTTAACAACAACAATTGCATTCATTTTA
TGTTTCAGGTTCAGGGGGAGGTGTGGGAGGTTTTTTAAAGCAAGTAAAACCTCTACAAATGTGGTATGGC
TGATTATGATCTGAAGTTCCTATACTATTTGAAGAATAGGAACTTCGGAATAGGAACTTCGGATCTCATA
TGGCCATATGGGGGCGCCTAGAGAAGGAGTGAGGGCTGGATAAAGGGAGGATCGAGGCGGGGTCGAACGA
GGAGGTTCAAGGGGGAGAGACGGGGCGGATGGAGGAAGAGGAGGCGGAGGCTTAGGGTGTACAAAGGGCT
TGACCCAGGGAGGGGGGTCAAAAGCCAAGGCTTCCCAGGTCACGATGTAGGGGACCTGGTCTGGGTGTCC
ATGCGGGCCAGGTGAAAAGACCTTGATCTTAACCTGGGTGATGAGGTCTCGGTTAAAGGTGCCGTCTCGC
GGCCATCCGACGTTAAAGGTTGGCCATTCTGCAGAGCAGAAGGTAACCCAACGTCTCTTCTTGACATCTA
CCGACTGGTTGTGAGCGATCCGCTCGACATCTTTCCAGTGACCTAAGGTCAAACTTAAGGGAGTGGTAAC
AGGCTAGCCCGGGCCCATATTTTCAGACAAATACAGAAACACAGTCAGACAGAGACAACACAGAACGATG
CTGCAGCAGACAAGACGCGCGGCGCGGCTTCGGTCCCAAACCGAAAGCAAAAATTCAGACGGAGGCGGGA
ACTGTTTTAGGTTCTCGTCTCCTACCAGAACCACATATCCCTCCTCTAAGGGGGGTGCACCAAAGAGTCC
TAAACGATCGGGATTTTAGGACTCAGGTCGGGCCACAAAAACGGCCCCCGAAGTCCCTGGGACGTCTCCC
AGGGTTGCGGCCGGGTGTTCCGAACTCGTCAGTTCCACCACGGGTCCGCCAGATACAGAGCTAGTTAGCT
AACTAGTACCGACGCAGGCGCATAAAATCAGTCATAGACACTAGACAATCGGACAGACACAGATAAGTTG
CTGGCCAGCTTACCTCCCGGTGGTGGGTCGGTGGTCCCTGGGCAGGGGTCTCCCGATCCCGGACGAGCCC
CCAAATGAAAGACCCCCGCTGACGGGTAGTCAATCACTCAGAGGAGACCCTCCCAAGGAACAGCGAGACC
ACAAGTCGGATGCAACTGCAAGAGGGTTTATTGGATACACGGGTACCCGGGCGACTCAGTCAATCGGAGG
ACTGGCGCGCCGAGTGAGGGGTTGTGGGCTCTTTTATTGAGCTCGGGGAGCAGAAGCGCGCGAACAGAAG
CGAGAAGCGAACTGATTGGTTAGTTCAAATAAGGCACAGGGTCATTTCAGGTCCTTGGGGCACCCTGGAA
ACATCTGATGGTTCTCTAGAAACTGCTGAGGGCTGGACCGCATCTGGGGACCATCTGTTCTTGGCCCTGA
GCCGGGGCAGGAACTGCTTACCACAGATATCCTGTTTGGCCCATATTCAGCTGTTCCATCTGTTCTTGGC
CCTGAGCCGGGGCAGGAACTGCTTACCACAGATATCCTGTTTGGCCCATATTCAGCTGTTCCATCTGTTC
CTGACCTTGATCTGAACTTTTCTATTCTCAGTTATGTATTTTTCCATGCCTTGCAAAATGGCGTTACTTA
AGCTAGCTTGCCAAACCTACAGGTGGGGTCTTTCACATGTATATGTCAAAAATAAAAATCAACTAATTGA
CTAGTAATTAATATGACTGGCATAATGGGAAATTGATCCTGACAGATGCAAACTGGCTTCTCAGCAGCGC
ATTTATGTTGTCAACTGAGGAAGGAAACGTTAATGACAGAAACTCTAAGTAATTTCCACGTTTATCTATT
TTTATTTATACTAGCTTTGGTAACAGGAATATTGCAGCATTCATGCACATTGAAACCCTTATGAAATAAA
AACATCTGTGCATTTAAAATGGAATTAACATTTTAAATGTTAAAAAAAGCTGGCTTAGCTTCCCCCCGCC
CCCTAGGGCATAGAACAAGTCAAATGCTTTATATATTTGAGTTTGGGATGTATTAGGAAACTCCTAAGAG
CAAAGCTAGCTTG
Features (pLannotate 1.2.2; 26 found; start..end, strand, type, name):
     34..56      -  protein_bind   lac operator (fragment): The lac repressor binds to the lac operator to inhibit transcription in E. coli. This inhibition can be relieved by adding lactose or isopropyl-β-D-thiogalactopyranoside (IPTG). lac repressor encoded by lacI
     60..90      -  promoter       lac promoter: promoter for the E. coli lac operon
    105..126     -  protein_bind   CAP binding site: CAP binding activates transcription in the presence of cAMP. E. coli catabolite activator protein
    139..231     -  CDS            lacI (fragment): lac repressor; lacI; The lac repressor binds to the lac operator to inhibit transcription in E. coli. This inhibition can be relieved by adding lactose or isopropyl-β-D-thiogalactopyranoside (IPTG).
    414..1002    -  rep_origin     ori: high-copy-number ColE1/pMB1/pBR322/pUC origin of replication
   1173..2033    -  CDS            AmpR: β-lactamase; bla; confers resistance to ampicillin, carbenicillin, and related antibiotics
   2034..2138    -  promoter       AmpR promoter: bla
   2233..2268    +  CDS            rop (fragment): Rop protein, which maintains plasmids at low copy number; rop
   2370..2469    +  misc_feature   bom (fragment): basis of mobility region from pBR322
   2475..2632    -  CDS            lacZα (fragment): LacZα fragment of β-galactosidase; lacZ fragment
   3328..3525    -  LTR            3' LTR (ΔU3) (fragment): self-inactivating 3' long terminal repeat (LTR) from Moloney murine leukemia virus
   3529..3565    -  LTR            3' LTR (ΔU3) (fragment): self-inactivating 3' long terminal repeat (LTR) from Moloney murine leukemia virus
   3607..3704    -  CDS            env (fragment): murine leukemia virus gPr80 envelope polyprotein precursor; env; proteolytically cleaved into gp70SU and p15TM subunits
   3712..3759    -  protein_bind   FRT: FLP-mediated recombination occurs in the 8-bp core sequence TCTAGAAA (Turan and Bode, 2011). FLP recombinase from the Saccharomyces cerevisiae 2μ plasmid
   3801..4176    +  promoter       TRE3G promoter: 3rd-generation Tet-responsive promoter that can be activated by binding of Tet-On® 3G
   4186..4318    +  intron         chimeric intron: chimera between introns from human β-globin and immunoglobulin heavy chain genes
   4363..4381    +  promoter       T7 promoter: promoter for bacteriophage T7 RNA polymerase
   4391..5326    +  CDS            hRluc: Renilla luciferase human codon-optimized
   7020..7098    +  ncRNA          Flavi xrRNA: Accession: RF03547 - General Flavivirus exoribonuclease-resistant RNA element
   7178..7252    +  ncRNA          Flavivirus SLIV: Accession: RF01415 - Flavivirus 3'UTR stem loop IV
   8731..8865    -  polyA_signal   SV40 poly(A) signal: SV40 polyadenylation signal
   8888..8971    -  CDS            large T antigen (fragment): large T antigen from SV40 (simian virus 40)
   9043..9452    -  CDS            gag (truncated) (fragment): truncated Moloney murine leukemia virus (MMLV) gag gene lacking the start codon
   9542..9630    -  misc_feature   MESV Ψ (fragment): packaging signal of murine embryonic stem cell virus
   9682..9881    -  misc_feature   MMLV Ψ: packaging signal of Moloney murine leukemia virus (MMLV)
   9944..10535   -  LTR            LTR: long terminal repeat from Moloney murine leukemia virus
