>Addgene plasmid #104095 | pSF4 TetCMV intron Renilla-STOP 24xPP7 1xfirefly-siRNA xrRNA12 24xMS2 SV40 CTE polyA | depositor full sequence | sequence record 205779 | pSF4 TetCMV intron Renilla-STOP 24xPP7 1xfirefly-siRNA xrRNA12 24xMS2 SV40 CTE polyA sequence 10941 bps
GCGTAATCATGGTCATAGCTGTTTCCTGTGTGAAATTGTTATCCGCTCACAATTCCACACAACATACGAG
CCGGAAGCATAAAGTGTAAAGCCTGGGGTGCCTAATGAGTGAGCTAACTCACATTAATTGCGTTGCGCTC
ACTGCCCGCTTTCCAGTCGGGAAACCTGTCGTGCCAGCTGCATTAATGAATCGGCCAACGCGCGGGGAGA
GGCGGTTTGCGTATTGGGCGCTCTTCCGCTTCCTCGCTCACTGACTCGCTGCGCTCGGTCGTTCGGCTGC
GGCGAGCGGTATCAGCTCACTCAAAGGCGGTAATACGGTTATCCACAGAATCAGGGGATAACGCAGGAAA
GAACATGTGAGCAAAAGGCCAGCAAAAGGCCAGGAACCGTAAAAAGGCCGCGTTGCTGGCGTTTTTCCAT
AGGCTCCGCCCCCCTGACGAGCATCACAAAAATCGACGCTCAAGTCAGAGGTGGCGAAACCCGACAGGAC
TATAAAGATACCAGGCGTTTCCCCCTGGAAGCTCCCTCGTGCGCTCTCCTGTTCCGACCCTGCCGCTTAC
CGGATACCTGTCCGCCTTTCTCCCTTCGGGAAGCGTGGCGCTTTCTCAATGCTCACGCTGTAGGTATCTC
AGTTCGGTGTAGGTCGTTCGCTCCAAGCTGGGCTGTGTGCACGAACCCCCCGTTCAGCCCGACCGCTGCG
CCTTATCCGGTAACTATCGTCTTGAGTCCAACCCGGTAAGACACGACTTATCGCCACTGGCAGCAGCCAC
TGGTAACAGGATTAGCAGAGCGAGGTATGTAGGCGGTGCTACAGAGTTCTTGAAGTGGTGGCCTAACTAC
GGCTACACTAGAAGGACAGTATTTGGTATCTGCGCTCTGCTGAAGCCAGTTACCTTCGGAAAAAGAGTTG
GTAGCTCTTGATCCGGCAAACAAACCACCGCTGGTAGCGGTGGTTTTTTTGTTTGCAAGCAGCAGATTAC
GCGCAGAAAAAAAGGATCTCAAGAAGATCCTTTGATCTTTTCTACGGGGTCTGACGCTCAGTGGAACGAA
AACTCACGTTAAGGGATTTTGGTCATGAGATTATCAAAAAGGATCTTCACCTAGATCCTTTTAAATTAAA
AATGAAGTTTTAAATCAATCTAAAGTATATATGAGTAAACTTGGTCTGACAGTTACCAATGCTTAATCAG
TGAGGCACCTATCTCAGCGATCTGTCTATTTCGTTCATCCATAGTTGCCTGACTCCCCGTCGTGTAGATA
ACTACGATACGGGAGGGCTTACCATCTGGCCCCAGTGCTGCAATGATACCGCGAGACCCACGCTCACCGG
CTCCAGATTTATCAGCAATAAACCAGCCAGCCGGAAGGGCCGAGCGCAGAAGTGGTCCTGCAACTTTATC
CGCCTCCATCCAGTCTATTAATTGTTGCCGGGAAGCTAGAGTAAGTAGTTCGCCAGTTAATAGTTTGCGC
AACGTTGTTGCCATTGCTACAGGCATCGTGGTGTCACGCTCGTCGTTTGGTATGGCTTCATTCAGCTCCG
GTTCCCAACGATCAAGGCGAGTTACATGATCCCCCATGTTGTGCAAAAAAGCGGTTAGCTCCTTCGGTCC
TCCGATCGTTGTCAGAAGTAAGTTGGCCGCAGTGTTATCACTCATGGTTATGGCAGCACTGCATAATTCT
CTTACTGTCATGCCATCCGTAAGATGCTTTTCTGTGACTGGTGAGTACTCAACCAAGTCATTCTGAGAAT
AGTGTATGCGGCGACCGAGTTGCTCTTGCCCGGCGTCAATACGGGATAATACCGCGCCACATAGCAGAAC
TTTAAAAGTGCTCATCATTGGAAAACGTTCTTCGGGGCGAAAACTCTCAAGGATCTTACCGCTGTTGAGA
TCCAGTTCGATGTAACCCACTCGTGCACCCAACTGATCTTCAGCATCTTTTACTTTCACCAGCGTTTCTG
GGTGAGCAAAAACAGGAAGGCAAAATGCCGCAAAAAAGGGAATAAGGGCGACACGGAAATGTTGAATACT
CATACTCTTCCTTTTTCAATATTATTGAAGCATTTATCAGGGTTATTGTCTCATGAGCGGATACATATTT
GAATGTATTTAGAAAAATAAACAAATAGGGGTTCCGCGCACATTTCCCCGAAAAGTGCCACCTGACGTCT
AAGAAACCATTATTATCATGACATTAACCTATAAAAATAGGCGTATCACGAGGCCCTTTCGTCATCGCGC
GTTTCGGTGATGACGGTGAAAACCTCTGACACATGCAGCTCCCGGAGACGGTCACAGCTTGTCTGTAAGC
GGATGCCGGGAGCAGACAAGCCCGTCAGGGCGCGTCAGCGGGTGTTGGCGGGTGTCGGGGCTGGCTTAAC
TATGCGGCATCAGAGCAGATTGTACTGAGAGTGCACCATATGCGGTGTGAAATACCGCACAGATGCGTAA
GGAGAAAATACCGCATCAGGCGCCATTCGCCATTCAGGCTGCGCAACTGTTGGGAAGGGCGATCGGTGCG
GGCCTCTTCGCTATTACGCCAGCTGGCGAAAGGGGGATGTGCTGCAAGGCGATTAAGTTGGGTAACGCCA
GGGTTTTCCCAGTCACGACGTTGTAAAACGACGGCCAGTGAATTAATTCCAAGCTAAGTGAAAGACTCTG
TCTCAAAAACCAACCTGACACCTGAGCCGGAGCGTTGGCTCTCACTACCATAGAATATTTTTTCACAACA
CACACACACACACACACACACACACACACACACACACACACACAGTCATACACATAGACACAGTCACACA
CACACACATGCACACACACACACACACACTCACACACACACATACATACACACATTCACACACACCCATA
CACACATTTTCACAGTCACACACACAAACACAATCACACACACACACATCAATCAATCAATCAATCAATA
TACCAAAAATGATAGCTCATACCTGTAATCTTAGATGTGGGAAGGCTAAAACAGCAGGCTACCCATGACT
TCAAGGTCACCCTGGGTTACAGAGTAGCTAATAGTCTAGCTTGAACTATAGTGTAGGATCTTTAAAAAAA
AATTAACCAACCAACCAACAAACAAACAAACAAACAACAACAACAACAAATGGAAGACAGAGGACAAAAA
AAAATAAAAGAAAAAGTAGAAAGCCAATGGAGATACTATCTTAAAATTAGAAATATTTATGACACATTCT
GAATACTCCATGTTTATTTCAAGGAAGCCAATGTAACTTTAAGTACTATGGCCATTTAATGTAAATACTT
AAGAAAAAAAACCAAATTAATTTTGATACATGCTGCATGTGTGAAAGACCCCCGCTGACGGGTAGTCAAT
CACTCAGAGGAGACCCTCCCAAGGAACAGCGAGACCACAAGTCGGATGCAACTGCAAGAGGGTTTATTGG
ATACACGGGTACCCGGGCGACTCAGTCAATCGGAGGACTGGCGCCCCGAGTGAGGGGTTGTGGGCTCGAG
CTCGGGGAGCAGAAGCGCGCGAACAGAAGTCGAGCTAGCTTGCCAAACCTACAGGTGGGGTCTTTCATTC
CCCCCTTTTTCTGGAGACTAAATAAAATCTTTTATTTTATCTATGGCTCGTACTCTATAGGCTTCAGCTG
GTGATATTGTTGAGTCAAAACTAGAGCCTGGACCACTGATATCCTGTCTTTAACAAATTGGACTAATCCG
GATCTGAAGTTCCTATACTTTCTAGAGAATAGGAACTTCGGAATAGGAACTTCGCGGCAGATCTTTTGCG
GCCGCTTTGGGCCGGCCGAATTCTTTACTCCCTATCAGTGATAGAGAACGTATGAAGAGTTTACTCCCTA
TCAGTGATAGAGAACGTATGCAGACTTTACTCCCTATCAGTGATAGAGAACGTATAAGGAGTTTACTCCC
TATCAGTGATAGAGAACGTATGACCAGTTTACTCCCTATCAGTGATAGAGAACGTATCTACAGTTTACTC
CCTATCAGTGATAGAGAACGTATATCCAGTTTACTCCCTATCAGTGATAGAGAACGTATAAGCTTTAGGC
GTGTACGGTGGGCGCCTATAAAAGCAGAGCTCGTTTAGTGAACCGTCAGATCGCCTGGAGCAATTCCACA
ACACTTTTGTCTTATACCAACTTTCCGTACCACTTCCTACCCTCGTAAAACCGGTCAGGTAAGTATCAAG
GTTACAAGACAGGTTTAAGGAGACCAATAGAAACTGGGCTTGTCGAGACAGAGAAGACTCTTGCGTTTCT
GATAGGCACCTATTGGTCTTACTGACATCCACTTTGCCTTTCTCTCCACAGGTGTCCACTCCCAGTTCAA
TTACAGCTCTTAAGGCTAGAGTACTTAATACGACTCACTATAGGCTAGCCACCATGGCTTCCAAGGTGTA
CGACCCCGAGCAACGCAAACGCATGATCACTGGGCCTCAGTGGTGGGCTCGCTGCAAGCAAATGAACGTG
CTGGACTCCTTCATCAACTACTATGATTCCGAGAAGCACGCCGAGAACGCCGTGATTTTTCTGCATGGTA
ACGCTGCCTCCAGCTACCTGTGGAGGCACGTCGTGCCTCACATCGAGCCCGTGGCTAGATGCATCATCCC
TGATCTGATCGGAATGGGTAAGTCCGGCAAGAGCGGGAATGGCTCATATCGCCTCCTGGATCACTACAAG
TACCTCACCGCTTGGTTCGAGCTGCTGAACCTTCCAAAGAAAATCATCTTTGTGGGCCACGACTGGGGGG
CTTGTCTGGCCTTTCACTACTCCTACGAGCACCAAGACAAGATCAAGGCCATCGTCCATGCTGAGAGTGT
CGTGGACGTGATCGAGTCCTGGGACGAGTGGCCTGACATCGAGGAGGATATCGCCCTGATCAAGAGCGAA
GAGGGCGAGAAAATGGTGCTTGAGAATAACTTCTTCGTCGAGACCATGCTCCCAAGCAAGATCATGCGGA
AACTGGAGCCTGAGGAGTTCGCTGCCTACCTGGAGCCATTCAAGGAGAAGGGCGAGGTTAGACGGCCTAC
CCTCTCCTGGCCTCGCGAGATCCCTCTCGTTAAGGGAGGCAAGCCCGACGTCGTCCAGATTGTCCGCAAC
TACAACGCCTACCTTCGGGCCAGCGACGATCTGCCTAAGATGTTCATCGAGTCCGACCCTGGGTTCTTTT
CCAACGCTATTGTCGAGGGAGCTAAGAAGTTCCCTAACACCGAGTTCGTGAAGGTGAAGGGCCTCCACTT
CAGCCAGGAGGACGCTCCAGATGAAATGGGTAAGTACATCAAGAGCTTCGTGGAGCGCGTGCTGAAGAAC
GAGCAGTAAGTCGACAGATCCTACCTGCAAAGCACCAGAGGATATGGCCTCGGTGCCTCAGCATCTTCAG
ATGTGCTGTCACTGTCCAATCTTCAAGCCAGCAGAGCATATGGGCTCGCTGGCTCCACTGTCATTACAGT
GGACCTGATCTTCTCCAATCAAAGGAGCAGAGGATATGGCCTCGCTCCCTCCGACTACATCAGGCTGGAA
GTGACATCCATCATTCATCCCAGCAGAGCATATGGGCTCGCTGGGACCACAGCATGCCTCGAAGTGCTGA
GAGACTATCATCAAACCGACAGAGGATATGGCCTCGTCGGCTCCTACTCCCTCCTGGTGGAATACTTCTC
CACTCTTCAACCCAGCAGAGCATATGGGCTCGCTGGGTCCATCAGAGATACAAGATCTCTCGACAGATCC
TACCTGCAAAGCACCAGAGGATATGGCCTCGGTGCCTCAGCATCTTCAGATGTGCTGTCACTGTCCAATC
TTCAAGCCAGCAGAGCATATGGGCTCGCTGGCTCCACTGTCATTACAGTGGACCTGATCTTCTCCAATCA
AAGGAGCAGAGGATATGGCCTCGCTCCCTCCGACTACATCAGGCTGGAAGTGACATCCATCATTCATCCC
AGCAGAGCATATGGGCTCGCTGGGACCACAGCATGCCTCGAAGTGCTGAGAGACTATCATCAAACCGACA
GAGGATATGGCCTCGTCGGCTCCTACTCCCTCCTGGTGGAATACTTCTCCACTCTTCAACCCAGCAGAGC
ATATGGGCTCGCTGGGTCCATCAGAGATACAAGATCTCTCGACAGATCCTACCTGCAAAGCACCAGAGGA
TATGGCCTCGGTGCCTCAGCATCTTCAGATGTGCTGTCACTGTCCAATCTTCAAGCCAGCAGAGCATATG
GGCTCGCTGGCTCCACTGTCATTACAGTGGACCTGATCTTCTCCAATCAAAGGAGCAGAGGATATGGCCT
CGCTCCCTCCGACTACATCAGGCTGGAAGTGACATCCATCATTCATCCCAGCAGAGCATATGGGCTCGCT
GGGACCACAGCATGCCTCGAAGTGCTGAGAGACTATCATCAAACCGACAGAGGATATGGCCTCGTCGGCT
CCTACTCCCTCCTGGTGGAATACTTCTCCACTCTTCAACCCAGCAGAGCATATGGGCTCGCTGGGTCCAT
CAGAGATACAAGATCTCTCGACAGATCCTACCTGCAAAGCACCAGAGGATATGGCCTCGGTGCCTCAGCA
TCTTCAGATGTGCTGTCACTGTCCAATCTTCAAGCCAGCAGAGCATATGGGCTCGCTGGCTCCACTGTCA
TTACAGTGGACCTGATCTTCTCCAATCAAAGGAGCAGAGGATATGGCCTCGCTCCCTCCGACTACATCAG
GCTGGAAGTGACATCCATCATTCATCCCAGCAGAGCATATGGGCTCGCTGGGACCACAGCATGCCTCGAA
GTGCTGAGAGACTATCATCAAACCGACAGAGGATATGGCCTCGTCGGCTCCTACTCCCTCCTGGTGGAAT
ACTTCTCCACTCTTCAACCCAGCAGAGCATATGGGCTCGCTGGGTCCATCAGAGATACAAGATCTCTCGA
GCCGCGGTGCGTAAGTCTGTTAACAGAATGCTGCATACGCTGAGTACTTCGAAATGTCATCCTCTGTCTG
ACACTGAACGTAATCCAGACGCGTAAGTCAGGCCGGAAAATTCCCGCCACCGGAAGTTGAGTAGACGGTG
CTGCCTGCGACTCAACCCCAGGAGGACTGGGTGAACAAAGCTGCGAAGTGATCCATGTAAGCCCTCAGAA
CCGTCTCGGAAAGAGGACCCCACATGTTGTAGCTTCAAGGCCCAATGTCAGACCACGCCATGGCGTGCCA
CTCTGCGGAGAGTGCAGTCTGCGACAGTGCCCCAGGAGGACTGGGTGAGGATCCTACCTACAAACGGCAC
GAGCATCAGCCGTGCCGCCCAGCATCTTCATCACTGTCCAATCTTCAAGCGTGCACGATCACGGCACGCT
CCACTGTCATTACAGTCTTATCCAATCAAACTCCAGCAGCATCAGCGCTGGAGCTCCGACTACATCAGGA
CATCCATCATTCAACGCTCGACGATCACGCGAGCGTCCACAGCATGCCTCAGACACTATCATCAAACGGC
TGCACGATCACGGCAGCCGCTCCTACTGCCTCTACGTTATCGACTCTTCTGCGACGAGCATCAGCCGTCG
CAACATCGGACATACCAGATCCTACCTACAAACGGCACGAGCATCAGCCGTGCCGCCCAGCATCTTCATC
ACTGTCCAATCTTCAAGCGTGCACGATCACGGCACGCTCCACTGTCATTACAGTCTTATCCAATCAAACT
CCAGCAGCATCAGCGCTGGAGCTCCGACTACATCAGGACATCCATCATTCAACGCTCGACGATCACGCGA
GCGTCCACAGCATGCCTCAGACACTATCATCAAACGGCTGCACGATCACGGCAGCCGCTCCTACTGCCTC
TACGTTATCGACTCTTCTGCGACGAGCATCAGCCGTCGCAACATCGGACATACCAGATCCTACCTACAAA
CGGCACGAGCATCAGCCGTGCCGCCCAGCATCTTCATCACTGTCCAATCTTCAAGCGTGCACGATCACGG
CACGCTCCACTGTCATTACAGTCTTATCCAATCAAACTCCAGCAGCATCAGCGCTGGAGCTCCGACTACA
TCAGGACATCCATCATTCAACGCTCGACGATCACGCGAGCGTCCACAGCATGCCTCAGACACTATCATCA
AACGGCTGCACGATCACGGCAGCCGCTCCTACTGCCTCTACGTTATCGACTCTTCTGCGACGAGCATCAG
CCGTCGCAACATCGGACATACCAGATCCTACCTACAAACGGCACGAGCATCAGCCGTGCCGCCCAGCATC
TTCATCACTGTCCAATCTTCAAGCGTGCACGATCACGGCACGCTCCACTGTCATTACAGTCTTATCCAAT
CAAACTCCAGCAGCATCAGCGCTGGAGCTCCGACTACATCAGGACATCCATCATTCAACGCTCGACGATC
ACGCGAGCGTCCACAGCATGCCTCAGACACTATCATCAAACGGCTGCACGATCACGGCAGCCGCTCCTAC
TGCCTCTACGTTATCGACTCTTCTGCGACGAGCATCAGCCGTCGCAACATCGGACATACCAGATCTTCAA
TCGATTTCGCGCGGGATCCAGACCACCTCCCCTGCGAGCTAAGCTGGACAGCCAATGACGGGTAAGAGAG
TGACATTTTTCACTAACCTAAGACAGGAGGGCCGTCAGAGCTACTGCCTAATCCAAAGACGGGTAAAAGT
GATAAAAATGTATCACTCCAACCTAAGACAGGCGCAGCTTCCGAGGGATTTGAGATCCAGACATGATAAG
ATACATTGATGAGTTTGGACAAACCAAAACTAGAATGCAGTGAAAAAAATGCCTTATTTGTGAAATTTGT
GATGCTATTGCCTTATTTGTAACCATTATAAGCTGCAATAAACAAGTTAACAACAACAATTGCATTCATT
TTATGTTTCAGGTTCAGGGGGAGGTGTGGGAGGTTTTTTAAAGCAAGTAAAACCTCTACAAATGTGGTAT
GGCTGATTATGATCTGAAGTTCCTATACTATTTGAAGAATAGGAACTTCGGAATAGGAACTTCGGATCTC
ATATGGCCATATGGGGGCGCCTAGAGAAGGAGTGAGGGCTGGATAAAGGGAGGATCGAGGCGGGGTCGAA
CGAGGAGGTTCAAGGGGGAGAGACGGGGCGGATGGAGGAAGAGGAGGCGGAGGCTTAGGGTGTACAAAGG
GCTTGACCCAGGGAGGGGGGTCAAAAGCCAAGGCTTCCCAGGTCACGATGTACCCCACCTGGTCTGGGTG
TCCATGCGGGCCAGGTGAAAAGACCTTGATCTTAACCTGGGTGATGAGGTCTCGGTTAAAGGTGCCGTCT
CGCGGCCATCCGACGTTAAAGGTTGGCCATTCTGCAGAGCAGAAGGTAACCCAACGTCTCTTCTTGACAT
CTACCGACTGGTTGTGAGCGATCCGCTCGACATCTTTCCAGTGACCTAAGGTCAAACTTAAGGGAGTGGT
AACAGGCTAGCCCGGGCCCATATTTTCAGACAAATACAGAAACACAGTCAGACAGAGACAACACAGAACG
ATGCTGCAGCAGACAAGACGCGCGGCGCGGCTTCGGTCCCAAACCGAAAGCAAAAATTCAGACGGAGGCG
GGAACTGTTTTAGGTTCTCGTCTCCTACCAGAACCACATATCCCTCCTCTAAGGGGGGTGCACCAAAGAG
TCCTAAACGATCGGGATTTTAGGACTCAGGTCGGGCCACAAAAACGGCCCCCGAAGTCCCTGGGACGTCT
CCCAGGGTTGCGGCCGGGTGTTCCGAACTCGTCAGTTCCACCACGGGTCCGCCAGATACAGAGCTAGTTA
GCTAACTAGTACCGACGCAGGCGCATAAAATCAGTCATAGACACTAGACAATCGGACAGACACAGATAAG
TTGCTGGCCAGCTTACCTCCCGGTGGTGGGTCGGTGGTCCCTGGGCAGGGGTCTCCCGATCCCGGACGAG
CCCCCAAATGAAAGACCCCCGCTGACGGGTAGTCAATCACTCAGAGGAGACCCTCCCAAGGAACAGCGAG
ACCACAAGTCGGATGCAACTGCAAGAGGGTTTATTGGATACACGGGTACCCGGGCGACTCAGTCAATCGG
AGGACTGGCGCCCCGAGTGAGGGGTTGTGGGCTCTTTTATTGAGCTCGGGGAGCATAAGCGCGCGAACAG
AAGCGAGAAGCGAACTGATTGGTTAGTTCAAATAAGGCACAGGGTCATTTCAGGTCCTTGGGGCACCCTG
GAAACATCTGATGGTTCTCTAGAAACTGCTGAGGGCTGGACCGCATCTGGGGACCATCTGTTCTTGGCCC
TGAGCCGGGGCAGGAACTGCTTACCACAGATATCCTGTTTGGCCCATATTCAGCTGTTCCATCTGTTCTT
GGCCCTGAGCCGGGGCAGGAACTGCTTACCACAGATATCCTGTTTGGCCCATATTCAGCTGTTCCATCTG
TTCCTGACCTTGATCTGAACTTTTCTATTCTCAGTTATGTATTTTTCCATGCCTTGCAAAATGGCGTTAC
TTAAGCTAGCTTGCCAAACCTACAGGTGGGGTCTTTCATTCACATGTATATGTCAAAAATAAAAATCAAC
TAATTGACTAGTAATTAATATGACTGGCATAATGGGAAATTGATCCTGACAGATGCAAACTGGCTTGCTC
AGCAGCGCATTTATGTTGTCAACTGAGGAAGGAAACGTTAATGACAGAAACTCTAAGTAATTTCCACGTT
TATCTATTTTTATTTATACTAGCTTTGGTAACAGGAATATTGCAGCATTCATGCACATTGAAACCCTTAT
GAAATAAAAACATCTGTGCATTTAAAATGGAATTAACATTTTAAATGTTAAAAAAAGCTGGCTTAGCTTC
CCCCCGCCCCCTAGGGCATAGAACAAGTCAAATGCTTTATATATTTGAGTTTGGGATGTATTAGGAAACT
CCTAAGAGCAAAGCTAGCTTG
Features (pLannotate 1.2.2; 26 found; start..end, strand, type, name):
     34..56      -  protein_bind   lac operator (fragment): The lac repressor binds to the lac operator to inhibit transcription in E. coli. This inhibition can be relieved by adding lactose or isopropyl-β-D-thiogalactopyranoside (IPTG). lac repressor encoded by lacI
     60..90      -  promoter       lac promoter: promoter for the E. coli lac operon
    105..126     -  protein_bind   CAP binding site: CAP binding activates transcription in the presence of cAMP. E. coli catabolite activator protein
    139..231     -  CDS            lacI (fragment): lac repressor; lacI; The lac repressor binds to the lac operator to inhibit transcription in E. coli. This inhibition can be relieved by adding lactose or isopropyl-β-D-thiogalactopyranoside (IPTG).
    414..1002    -  rep_origin     ori: high-copy-number ColE1/pMB1/pBR322/pUC origin of replication
   1173..2033    -  CDS            AmpR: β-lactamase; bla; confers resistance to ampicillin, carbenicillin, and related antibiotics
   2034..2138    -  promoter       AmpR promoter: bla
   2235..2269    +  CDS            rop (fragment): Rop protein, which maintains plasmids at low copy number; rop
   2371..2470    +  misc_feature   bom (fragment): basis of mobility region from pBR322
   2476..2633    -  CDS            lacZα (fragment): LacZα fragment of β-galactosidase; lacZ fragment
   3332..3529    -  LTR            3' LTR (ΔU3) (fragment): self-inactivating 3' long terminal repeat (LTR) from Moloney murine leukemia virus
   3533..3569    -  LTR            3' LTR (ΔU3) (fragment): self-inactivating 3' long terminal repeat (LTR) from Moloney murine leukemia virus
   3611..3708    -  CDS            env (fragment): murine leukemia virus gPr80 envelope polyprotein precursor; env; proteolytically cleaved into gp70SU and p15TM subunits
   3716..3763    -  protein_bind   FRT: FLP-mediated recombination occurs in the 8-bp core sequence TCTAGAAA (Turan and Bode, 2011). FLP recombinase from the Saccharomyces cerevisiae 2μ plasmid
   3804..4179    +  promoter       TRE3G promoter: 3rd-generation Tet-responsive promoter that can be activated by binding of Tet-On® 3G
   4189..4321    +  intron         chimeric intron: chimera between introns from human β-globin and immunoglobulin heavy chain genes
   4366..4384    +  promoter       T7 promoter: promoter for bacteriophage T7 RNA polymerase
   4394..5329    +  CDS            hRluc: Renilla luciferase human codon-optimized
   7023..7101    +  ncRNA          Flavi xrRNA: Accession: RF03547 - General Flavivirus exoribonuclease-resistant RNA element
   7181..7255    +  ncRNA          Flavivirus SLIV: Accession: RF01415 - Flavivirus 3'UTR stem loop IV
   8734..8868    -  polyA_signal   SV40 poly(A) signal: SV40 polyadenylation signal
   8891..8974    -  CDS            large T antigen (fragment): large T antigen from SV40 (simian virus 40)
   9046..9455    -  CDS            gag (truncated) (fragment): truncated Moloney murine leukemia virus (MMLV) gag gene lacking the start codon
   9545..9633    -  misc_feature   MESV Ψ (fragment): packaging signal of murine embryonic stem cell virus
   9685..9884    -  misc_feature   MMLV Ψ: packaging signal of Moloney murine leukemia virus (MMLV)
   9947..10540   -  LTR            LTR: long terminal repeat from Moloney murine leukemia virus
