[The description below was written by a language model from this plasmid's Addgene catalogue record and pLannotate feature annotations shown in this document.]
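Description:
pSF4 TetCMV intron Renilla-STOP 24xPP7 1xfirefly-siRNA xrRNA12 24xMS2 SV40 CTE polyA is an approximately 10.9 kb mammalian expression plasmid that encodes the TREAT-siRNA reporter, an mRNA designed for single-molecule imaging of transcript turnover in living or fixed cells. It is maintained in E. coli at high copy through a ColE1/pUC-type origin with ampicillin selection. Although catalogued simply as a mammalian expression vector, the pSF4 backbone carries gammaretroviral elements: a Moloney murine leukemia virus 5' LTR, MMLV/MESV packaging signals, a truncated gag fragment and a self-inactivating ΔU3 3' LTR. These lie on the opposite strand to the reporter cassette. An FRT site for FLP recombinase sits beside the cassette. The record does not say whether delivery is meant to be by transfection, retroviral transduction or FLP-mediated integration.

The reporter is driven by a tetracycline-responsive TRE3G-type promoter, so it needs a Tet transactivator for doxycycline-inducible expression. The promoter is followed by a chimeric β-globin/immunoglobulin intron, a T7 promoter and the 936 bp human codon-optimized Renilla luciferase open reading frame ending in a stop codon. The long 3'UTR contains, in order, 24 PP7 stem-loops, a single firefly-luciferase siRNA target site, two flaviviral exoribonuclease-resistant pseudoknots (xrRNA1 and 2) and 24 MS2 stem-loops. The stem-loop arrays and siRNA site are not annotated in the feature tables, which detect only the xrRNA region. Intact transcripts can bind both PP7 and MS2 coat-protein fusions. After siRNA-directed cleavage, the xrRNAs should block 5'-to-3' exonucleolytic decay and leave a stabilized MS2-only fragment, so intact and degraded molecules can be told apart. The name also lists a CTE, an RNA export element, which is unannotated, and an SV40 poly(A) signal, which is annotated on the minus strand. The assembled and depositor sequences differ by only eight nucleotides and give equivalent annotations.
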