Addgene plasmid #104095: pSF4 TetCMV intron Renilla-STOP 24xPP7 1xfirefly-siRNA xrRNA12 24xMS2 SV40 CTE polyA
Purpose: Expresses TREAT-siRNA reporter in mammalian cells
Depositing lab: Jeffrey Chao. Depositing organization: Friedrich Miescher Institute for Biomedical Research. Publication: The Dynamics of mRNA Turnover Revealed by Single-Molecule Imaging in Single Cells. Horvathova I, Voigt F, Kotrys AV, Zhan Y, Artus-Revel CG, Eglinger J, Stadler MB, Giorgetti L, Chao JA. Mol Cell. 2017 Nov 2;68(3):615-625.e9. doi: 10.1016/j.molcel.2017.09.030. Epub 2017 Oct 19. PubMed 29056324.
Backbone
  Vector backbone: pSF4
  Vector type: Mammalian Expression
Growth in bacteria
  Bacterial resistance: Ampicillin, 100 μg/mL
  Growth temperature: 37°C
  Growth strain: DH5alpha
  Copy number: High Copy
Gene/Insert
  Gene/Insert name: Renilla luciferase
  Species: Renilla reniformis
  Insert size (bp): 936
  Tag / fusion protein: 24xPP7 stem loops in 3'UTR; firefly siRNA site; xrRNA1 and 2 pseudo knots in 3'UTR; 24xMS2 stem loops in 3'UTR
  Cloning method: Unknown
  Sequencing primers: 5′ AATACGACTCACTATAGGC
Terms and licenses: Academic/Nonprofit Terms; Industry Terms: Not Available to Industry
How to cite: pSF4 TetCMV intron Renilla-STOP 24xPP7 1xfirefly-siRNA xrRNA12 24xMS2 SV40 CTE polyA was a gift from Jeffrey Chao (Addgene plasmid # 104095 ; http://n2t.net/addgene:104095 ; RRID:Addgene_104095)
